Addgene plasmid #199369: pTS116 pHAGE2 CMVtetO2 MCS-TEV-SUMOstar-22xGS-Alfa-P2A-TagBFP
Purpose: (Empty Backbone) Lentiviral transfer plasmid for doxycycline inducible expression of a C-terminally TEV-SUMOstar-ALFA-P2A-BFP-tagged protein in mammalian cells.
Depositing lab: Rebecca Voorhees. Depositing organization: California Institute of Technology. Publication: A nanobody-based strategy for rapid and scalable purification of human protein complexes. Stevens TA, Tomaleri GP, Hazu M, Wei S, Nguyen VN, DeKalb C, Voorhees RM, Pleiner T. Nat Protoc. 2024 Jan;19(1):127-158. doi: 10.1038/s41596-023-00904-w. Epub 2023 Nov 16. PubMed 37974029.
Backbone
  Vector backbone: pHAGE2
  Backbone size (bp): 7828
  Vector type: Mammalian Expression, Lentiviral
  Tag / fusion protein: TEV-SUMOstar-ALFA-P2A-TagBFP (C terminal on insert)
Growth in bacteria
  Bacterial resistance: Ampicillin, 100 μg/mL
  Growth temperature: 37°C
  Growth strain: NEB Stable
  Copy number: High Copy
Gene/Insert
  Gene/Insert name: None
  Mutation: WT
  Tag / fusion protein: TEV-SUMOstar-ALFA-P2A-TagBFP (C terminal on insert)
Terms and licenses: Academic/Nonprofit Terms; Industry Terms: Not Available to Industry
Depositor comments: Please visit https://www.biorxiv.org/content/10.1101/2023.03.09.531980v1 for bioRxiv preprint.
How to cite: pTS116 pHAGE2 CMVtetO2 MCS-TEV-SUMOstar-22xGS-Alfa-P2A-TagBFP was a gift from Rebecca Voorhees (Addgene plasmid # 199369 ; http://n2t.net/addgene:199369 ; RRID:Addgene_199369)
