[The description below was written by a language model from this plasmid's Addgene catalogue record and pLannotate feature annotations shown in this document.]
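Description:
pTS116 pHAGE2 CMVtetO2 MCS-TEV-SUMOstar-22xGS-Alfa-P2A-TagBFP is an empty lentiviral transfer plasmid of 7,828 bp built on the pHAGE2 backbone, designed for doxycycline-inducible expression of a C-terminally tagged protein in mammalian cells. In bacteria it is maintained through a high-copy ColE1/pUC-type origin and selected with ampicillin via the β-lactamase gene. The viral portion carries the usual HIV-1-derived elements: truncated LTRs flanking the cassette, the Ψ packaging signal with an adjoining gag fragment, the Rev response element for Rev-dependent nuclear export of the genomic RNA, the cPPT/CTS, and a WPRE downstream of the payload to enhance transcript expression. Short nef, Rev, lacI, lac promoter/operator and SV40 fragments in the annotation appear to be residual viral or backbone sequence.

Expression is driven by the CMV enhancer and promoter, followed immediately by two short tet operator matches (the CMVtetO2 arrangement). In this design, a Tet repressor supplied by the host cell would hold transcription off until doxycycline is added; the plasmid itself has no annotated repressor gene. No gene is inserted. A coding sequence cloned into the multiple cloning site is fused at its C terminus to a TEV protease site, a SUMOstar module (annotated as a SUMO/SMT3 fragment), a 22xGS flexible linker and the ALFA epitope tag, although only the SUMO and TagBFP parts are detected in the feature table. A P2A peptide then separates TagBFP, so blue fluorescence reports expression without remaining attached to the target protein. The associated publication describes a nanobody-based strategy for purifying human protein complexes, consistent with ALFA-tag capture and protease-mediated release.
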