Features (pLannotate 1.2.2; 27 found; start..end, strand, type, name):
      9..338     +  CDS            nef (fragment): NEF_HV1BR - Experimental evidence at protein level: Swiss-Prot protein existence level 1. Extracellular Nef protein targets CD4(+) T-lymphocytes for apoptosis by interacting with CXCR4 surface receptors (PubMed:14990729). From Human immunodeficiency virus type 1 group M subtype B (isolate BRU/LAI) (HIV-1).
    386..643     +  LTR            5' LTR (truncated): truncated 5' long terminal repeat (LTR) from HIV-1
    690..815     +  misc_feature   HIV-1 Ψ: packaging signal of human immunodeficiency virus type 1
    799..1137    +  CDS            HIV-1 gag (fragment): gag protein from human immunodeficiency virus 1; gag
   1312..1545    +  misc_feature   RRE: The Rev response element (RRE) of HIV-1 allows for Rev-dependent mRNA export from the nucleus to the cytoplasm.
   1922..2022    +  CDS            Rev (fragment): human immunodeficiency virus 1 (HIV-1) Rev protein; rev; enhances nuclear export of unspliced and incompletely spliced viral mRNAs
   2067..2184    +  misc_feature   cPPT/CTS: central polypurine tract and central termination sequence of HIV-1
   2228..2607    +  enhancer       CMV enhancer: human cytomegalovirus immediate early enhancer
   2608..2811    +  promoter       CMV promoter: human cytomegalovirus (CMV) immediate early promoter
   2813..2832    +  promoter       PLtetO-1 promoter (fragment): modified phage lambda PL promoter with tet operator sites (Lutz and Bujard, 1997)
   2834..2853    +  promoter       PLtetO-1 promoter (fragment): modified phage lambda PL promoter with tet operator sites (Lutz and Bujard, 1997)
   2861..2894    +  promoter       TRE3GV promoter (fragment): 3rd-generation Tet-responsive promoter that can be activated by binding of Tet-On® 3G, optimized for retroviral and lentiviral vectors
   3069..3358    +  CDS            SUMO (fragment): cleavable ubiquitin-like protein tag; S. cerevisiae SMT3 (truncated)
   3570..4271    +  CDS            TagBFP: monomeric blue fluorescent protein mammalian codon-optimized
   4279..4867    +  misc_feature   WPRE: woodchuck hepatitis virus posttranscriptional regulatory element
   4862..4972    +  CDS            nef (fragment): NEF_SIVS4 - Experimental evidence at protein level: Swiss-Prot protein existence level 1. Interferes with TCR signaling from the cell membrane. Interacts with CD247/TCRZ (TCR zeta chain) and exert potent down- regulation of cell surface TCR/CD3 complexes. From Simian immunodeficiency virus (isolate F236/smH4) (SIV-sm) (Simian immunodeficiency virus sooty mangabey monkey).
   5015..5195    +  LTR            5' LTR (truncated): truncated 5' long terminal repeat (LTR) from HIV-1
   5328..5432    +  promoter       AmpR promoter: bla
   5433..6293    +  CDS            AmpR: β-lactamase; bla; confers resistance to ampicillin, carbenicillin, and related antibiotics
   6464..7052    +  rep_origin     ori: high-copy-number ColE1/pMB1/pBR322/pUC origin of replication
   7235..7289    +  CDS            lacI (fragment): lac repressor; lacI; The lac repressor binds to the lac operator to inhibit transcription in E. coli. This inhibition can be relieved by adding lactose or isopropyl-β-D-thiogalactopyranoside (IPTG).
   7295..7388    +  rep_origin     SV40 ori (fragment): SV40 origin of replication
   7413..7450    +  CDS            lacI (fragment): lac repressor; lacI; The lac repressor binds to the lac operator to inhibit transcription in E. coli. This inhibition can be relieved by adding lactose or isopropyl-β-D-thiogalactopyranoside (IPTG).
   7463..7484    +  protein_bind   CAP binding site: CAP binding activates transcription in the presence of cAMP. E. coli catabolite activator protein
   7499..7529    +  promoter       lac promoter: promoter for the E. coli lac operon
   7537..7553    +  protein_bind   lac operator: The lac repressor binds to the lac operator to inhibit transcription in E. coli. This inhibition can be relieved by adding lactose or isopropyl-β-D-thiogalactopyranoside (IPTG). lac repressor encoded by lacI
   7587..7670    +  polyA_signal   SV40 poly(A) signal (fragment): SV40 polyadenylation signal
>Addgene plasmid #199369 | pTS116 pHAGE2 CMVtetO2 MCS-TEV-SUMOstar-22xGS-Alfa-P2A-TagBFP | addgene full sequence | sequence record 389901 | Addgene NGS Result
CTTAGTAGTTGGAAGGGCTAATTCACTCCCAAAGAAGACAAGATATCCTTGATCTGTGGATCTACCACAC
ACAAGGCTACTTCCCTGATTAGCAGAACTACACACCAGGGCCAGGGGTCAGATATCCACTGACCTTTGGA
TGGTGCTACAAGCTAGTACCAGTTGAGCCAGATAAGGTAGAAGAGGCCAATAAAGGAGAGAACACCAGCT
TGTTACACCCTGTGAGCCTGCATGGGATGGATGACCCGGAGAGAGAAGTGTTAGAGTGGAGGTTTGACAG
CCGCCTAGCATTTCATCACGTGGCCCGAGAGCTGCATCCGGAGTACTTCAAGAACTGCTGATATCGAGCT
TGCTACAAGGGACTTTCCGCTGGGGACTTTCCAGGGAGGCGTGGCCTGGGCGGGACTGGGGAGTGGCGAG
CCCTCAGATCCTGCATATAAGCAGCTGCTTTTTGCCTGTACTGGGTCTCTCTGGTTAGACCAGATCTGAG
CCTGGGAGCTCTCTGGCTAACTAGGGAACCCACTGCTTAAGCCTCAATAAAGCTTGCCTTGAGTGCTTCA
AGTAGTGTGTGCCCGTCTGTTGTGTGACTCTGGTAACTAGAGATCCCTCAGACCCTTTTAGTCAGTGTGG
AAAATCTCTAGCAGTGGCGCCCGAACAGGGACTTGAAAGCGAAAGGGAAACCAGAGGAGCTCTCTCGACG
CAGGACTCGGCTTGCTGAAGCGCGCACGGCAAGAGGCGAGGGGCGGCGACTGGTGAGTACGCCAAAAATT
TTGACTAGCGGAGGCTAGAAGGAGAGAGATGGGTGCGAGAGCGTCAGTATTAAGCGGGGGAGAATTAGAT
CGCGATGGGAAAAAATTCGGTTAAGGCCAGGGGGAAAGAAAAAATATAAATTAAAACATATAGTATGGGC
AAGCAGGGAGCTAGAACGATTCGCAGTTAATCCTGGCCTGTTAGAAACATCAGAAGGCTGTAGACAAATA
CTGGGACAGCTACAACCATCCCTTCAGACAGGATCAGAAGAACTTAGATCATTATATAATACAGTAGCAA
CCCTCTATTGTGTGCATCAAAGGATAGAGATAAAAGACACCAAGGAAGCTTTAGACAAGATAGAGGAAGA
GCAAAACAAAAGTAAGACCACCGCACAGCAAGCGGCCGGCCGCTGATCTTCAGACCTGGAGGAGGAGATA
TGAGGGACAATTGGAGAAGTGAATTATATAAATATAAAGTAGTAAAAATTGAACCATTAGGAGTAGCACC
CACCAAGGCAAAGAGAAGAGTGGTGCAGAGAGAAAAAAGAGCAGTGGGAATAGGAGCTTTGTTCCTTGGG
TTCTTGGGAGCAGCAGGAAGCACTATGGGCGCAGCGTCAATGACGCTGACGGTACAGGCCAGACAATTAT
TGTCTGGTATAGTGCAGCAGCAGAACAATTTGCTGAGGGCTATTGAGGCGCAACAGCATCTGTTGCAACT
CACAGTCTGGGGCATCAAGCAGCTCCAGGCAAGAATCCTGGCTGTGGAAAGATACCTAAAGGATCAACAG
CTCCTGGGGATTTGGGGTTGCTCTGGAAAACTCATTTGCACCACTGCTGTGCCTTGGAATGCTAGTTGGA
GTAATAAATCTCTGGAACAGATTTGGAATCACACGACCTGGATGGAGTGGGACAGAGAAATTAACAATTA
CACAAGCTTAATACACTCCTTAATTGAAGAATCGCAAAACCAGCAAGAAAAGAATGAACAAGAATTATTG
GAATTAGATAAATGGGCAAGTTTGTGGAATTGGTTTAACATAACAAATTGGCTGTGGTATATAAAATTAT
TCATAATGATAGTAGGAGGCTTGGTAGGTTTAAGAATAGTTTTTGCTGTACTTTCTATAGTGAATAGAGT
TAGGCAGGGATATTCACCATTATCGTTTCAGACCCACCTCCCAACCCCGAGGGGACCCGACAGGCCCGAA
GGAATAGAAGAAGAAGGTGGAGAGAGAGACAGAGACAGATCCATTCGATTAGTGAACGGATCTCGACGGT
ATCGCCGAATTCACAAATGGCAGTATTCATCCACAATTTTAAAAGAAAAGGGGGGATTGGGGGGTACAGT
GCAGGGGAAAGAATAGTAGACATAATAGCAACAGACATACAAACTAAAGAATTACAAAAACAAATTACAA
AAATTCAAAATTTTCGGGTTTATTACAGGGACAGCAGAGATCCAGTTTGGACGCGTTGACATTGATTATT
GACTAGTTATTAATAGTAATCAATTACGGGGTCATTAGTTCATAGCCCATATATGGAGTTCCGCGTTACA
TAACTTACGGTAAATGGCCCGCCTGGCTGACCGCCCAACGACCCCCGCCCATTGACGTCAATAATGACGT
ATGTTCCCATAGTAACGCCAATAGGGACTTTCCATTGACGTCAATGGGTGGAGTATTTACGGTAAACTGC
CCACTTGGCAGTACATCAAGTGTATCATATGCCAAGTACGCCCCCTATTGACGTCAATGACGGTAAATGG
CCCGCCTGGCATTATGCCCAGTACATGACCTTATGGGACTTTCCTACTTGGCAGTACATCTACGTATTAG
TCATCGCTATTACCATGGTGATGCGGTTTTGGCAGTACATCAATGGGCGTGGATAGCGGTTTGACTCACG
GGGATTTCCAAGTCTCCACCCCATTGACGTCAATGGGAGTTTGTTTTGGCACCAAAATCAACGGGACTTT
CCAAAATGTCGTAACAACTCCGCCCCATTGACGCAAATGGGCGGTAGGCGTGTACGGTGGGAGGTCTATA
TAAGCAGAGCTCTCCCTATCAGTGATAGAGATCTCCCTATCAGTGATAGAGATCGTCGACGAGCTCGTTT
AGTGAACCGTCAGATCGCCTGGAGACGCCATCCACGCTGTTTTGACCTCCATAGAAGACACCGGGACCGA
TCCAGCCTCCGGCTAGAGCGGCCGCCATGGGATCCGGTTCTGCTAGCGGTTCAGGTTCTACCGGTGGATC
ATCTAGAACTAGCGGTAGCGAGAATTTGTATTTTCAGGGTGGTAGCGGATCTACCGGATCGGACTCAGAA
GTCAATCAAGAAGCTAAGCCAGAGGTCAAGCCAGAAGTCAAGCCTGAGACTCACATCAATTTAAAGGTGT
CCGATGGATCTTCAGAAATCTTCTTCAAGATCAAAAAGACCACTCCTTTAAGAAGGCTGATGGAAGCGTT
CGCTAAAAGACAGGGTAAGGAAATGGACTCTTTAACCTTCTTGTACGACGGTATTGAGATTCAAGCTGAT
CAGACCCCTGAAGATTTGGACATGGAGGATAACGATATTATTGAGGCTCACAGAGAACAGATTGGTGGCG
GATCTGGAAGTGGATCTGGATCAGGAAGTGGTTCTGGATCAGGTAGTGGTTCTGGTAGTGGATCACCATC
TCGCCTGGAAGAGGAACTGCGTCGTCGCCTGACCGAACCAACCGGAGGAAGCGGAGCTACTAACTTCAGC
CTGCTGAAGCAGGCTGGAGACGTGGAGGAGAACCCTGGACCTGGAACGGGCGGAGCTGGTTCAACGTCTA
TGAGCGAGCTGATTAAGGAGAACATGCACATGAAGCTGTACATGGAGGGCACCGTGGACAACCATCACTT
CAAGTGCACATCCGAGGGCGAAGGCAAGCCCTACGAGGGCACCCAGACCATGAGAATCAAGGTGGTCGAG
GGCGGCCCTCTCCCCTTCGCCTTCGACATCCTGGCTACTAGCTTCCTCTACGGCAGCAAGACCTTCATCA
ACCACACCCAGGGCATCCCCGACTTCTTCAAGCAGTCCTTCCCTGAGGGCTTCACATGGGAGAGAGTCAC
CACATACGAAGACGGGGGCGTGCTGACCGCTACCCAGGACACCAGCCTCCAGGACGGCTGCCTCATCTAC
AACGTCAAGATCAGAGGGGTGAACTTCACATCCAACGGCCCTGTGATGCAGAAGAAAACACTCGGCTGGG
AGGCCTTCACCGAGACGCTGTACCCCGCTGACGGCGGCCTGGAAGGCAGAAACGACATGGCCCTGAAGCT
CGTGGGCGGGAGCCATCTGATCGCAAACATCAAGACCACATATAGATCCAAGAAACCCGCTAAGAACCTC
AAGATGCCTGGCGTCTACTATGTGGACTACAGACTGGAAAGAATCAAGGAGGCCAACAACGAGACCTACG
TCGAGCAGCACGAGGTGGCAGTGGCCAGATACTGCGACCTCCCTAGCAAACTGGGGCACAAGCTTAATTA
ACTCGAGTAATCAACCTCTGGATTACAAAATTTGTGAAAGATTGACTGGTATTCTTAACTATGTTGCTCC
TTTTACGCTATGTGGATACGCTGCTTTAATGCCTTTGTATCATGCTATTGCTTCCCGTATGGCTTTCATT
TTCTCCTCCTTGTATAAATCCTGGTTGCTGTCTCTTTATGAGGAGTTGTGGCCCGTTGTCAGGCAACGTG
GCGTGGTGTGCACTGTGTTTGCTGACGCAACCCCCACTGGTTGGGGCATTGCCACCACCTGTCAGCTCCT
TTCCGGGACTTTCGCTTTCCCCCTCCCTATTGCCACGGCGGAACTCATCGCCGCCTGCCTTGCCCGCTGC
TGGACAGGGGCTCGGCTGTTGGGCACTGACAATTCCGTGGTGTTGTTGGGGAAATCATCGTCCTTTCCTT
GGCTGCTCGCCTGTGTTGCCACCTGGATTCTGCGCGGGACGTCCTTCTGCTACGTCCCTTCGGCCCTCAA
TCCAGCGGACCTTCCTTCCCGCGGCCTGCTGCCGGCTCTGCGGCCTCTTCCGCGTCTTCGCCTTCGCCCT
CAGACGAGTCGGATCTCCCTTTGGGCCGCCTCCCCGCCTGGTACCTTTAAGACCAATGACTTACAAGGCA
GCTGTAGATCTTAGCCACTTTTTAAAAGAAAAGGGGGGACTGGAAGGGCTAATTCACTCCCAACGAAGAC
AAGATCACCTGCAGGACAGGCGCGCCCTGCTTTTTGCTTGTACTGGGTCTCTCTGGTTAGACCAGATCTG
AGCCTGGGAGCTCTCTGGCTAACTAGGGAACCCACTGCTTAAGCCTCAATAAAGCTTGCCTTGAGTGCTT
CAAGTAGTGTGTGCCCGTCTGTTGTGTGACTCTGGTAACTAGAGATCCCTCAGACCCTTTTAGTCAGTGT
GGAAAATCTCTAGCACCCGGGCGATTAAGGAAAGGGCTAGATCATTCTTGAAGACGAAAGGGCCTCGTGA
TACGCCTATTTTTATAGGTTAATGTCATGATAATAATGGTTTCTTAGACGTCAGGTGGCACTTTTCGGGG
AAATGTGCGCGGAACCCCTATTTGTTTATTTTTCTAAATACATTCAAATATGTATCCGCTCATGAGACAA
TAACCCTGATAAATGCTTCAATAATATTGAAAAAGGAAGAGTATGAGTATTCAACATTTCCGTGTCGCCC
TTATTCCCTTTTTTGCGGCATTTTGCCTTCCTGTTTTTGCTCACCCAGAAACGCTGGTGAAAGTAAAAGA
TGCTGAAGATCAGTTGGGTGCACGAGTGGGTTACATCGAACTGGATCTCAACAGCGGTAAGATCCTTGAG
AGTTTTCGCCCCGAAGAACGTTTTCCAATGATGAGCACTTTTAAAGTTCTGCTATGTGGCGCGGTATTAT
CCCGTGTTGACGCCGGGCAAGAGCAACTCGGTCGCCGCATACACTATTCTCAGAATGACTTGGTTGAGTA
CTCACCAGTCACAGAAAAGCATCTTACGGATGGCATGACAGTAAGAGAATTATGCAGTGCTGCCATAACC
ATGAGTGATAACACTGCGGCCAACTTACTTCTGACAACGATCGGAGGACCGAAGGAGCTAACCGCTTTTT
TGCACAACATGGGGGATCATGTAACTCGCCTTGATCGTTGGGAACCGGAGCTGAATGAAGCCATACCAAA
CGACGAGCGTGACACCACGATGCCTGTAGCAATGGCAACAACGTTGCGCAAACTATTAACTGGCGAACTA
CTTACTCTAGCTTCCCGGCAACAATTAATAGACTGGATGGAGGCGGATAAAGTTGCAGGACCACTTCTGC
GCTCGGCCCTTCCGGCTGGCTGGTTTATTGCTGATAAATCTGGAGCCGGTGAGCGTGGGTCTCGCGGTAT
CATTGCAGCACTGGGGCCAGATGGTAAGCCCTCCCGTATCGTAGTTATCTACACGACGGGGAGTCAGGCA
ACTATGGATGAACGAAATAGACAGATCGCTGAGATAGGTGCCTCACTGATTAAGCATTGGTAACTGTCAG
ACCAAGTTTACTCATATATACTTTAGATTGATTTAAAACTTCATTTTTAATTTAAAAGGATCTAGGTGAA
GATCCTTTTTGATAATCTCATGACCAAAATCCCTTAACGTGAGTTTTCGTTCCACTGAGCGTCAGACCCC
GTAGAAAAGATCAAAGGATCTTCTTGAGATCCTTTTTTTCTGCGCGTAATCTGCTGCTTGCAAACAAAAA
AACCACCGCTACCAGCGGTGGTTTGTTTGCCGGATCAAGAGCTACCAACTCTTTTTCCGAAGGTAACTGG
CTTCAGCAGAGCGCAGATACCAAATACTGTTCTTCTAGTGTAGCCGTAGTTAGGCCACCACTTCAAGAAC
TCTGTAGCACCGCCTACATACCTCGCTCTGCTAATCCTGTTACCAGTGGCTGCTGCCAGTGGCGATAAGT
CGTGTCTTACCGGGTTGGACTCAAGACGATAGTTACCGGATAAGGCGCAGCGGTCGGGCTGAACGGGGGG
TTCGTGCACACAGCCCAGCTTGGAGCGAACGACCTACACCGAACTGAGATACCTACAGCGTGAGCTATGA
GAAAGCGCCACGCTTCCCGAAGGGAGAAAGGCGGACAGGTATCCGGTAAGCGGCAGGGTCGGAACAGGAG
AGCGCACGAGGGAGCTTCCAGGGGGAAACGCCTGGTATCTTTATAGTCCTGTCGGGTTTCGCCACCTCTG
ACTTGAGCGTCGATTTTTGTGATGCTCGTCAGGGGGGCGGAGCCTATGGAAAAACGCCAGCAACGCGGCC
TTTTTACGGTTCCTGGCCTTTTGCTGGCCTTTTGCTCACATGTTCTTTCCTGCGTTATCCCCTGATTCTG
TGGATAACCGTATTACCGCCTTTGAGTGAGCTGATACCGCTCGCCGCAGCCGAACGACCGAGCGCAGCGA
GTCAGTGAGCGAGGAAGCGGAAGAGCGCCCAATACGCAAACCGCCTCTCCCCGCGCGTTGGCCGATTCAT
TAATGCAGCAAGCTCATGGCTGACTAATTTTTTTTATTTATGCAGAGGCCGAGGCCGCCTCGGCCTCTGA
GCTATTCCAGAAGTAGTGAGGAGGCTTTTTTGGAGGCCTAGGCTTTTGCAAAAAGCTCCCCGTGGCACGA
CAGGTTTCCCGACTGGAAAGCGGGCAGTGAGCGCAACGCAATTAATGTGAGTTAGCTCACTCATTAGGCA
CCCCAGGCTTTACACTTTATGCTTCCGGCTCGTATGTTGTGTGGAATTGTGAGCGGATAACAATTTCACA
CAGGAAACAGCTATGACATGATTACGAATTTCACAAATAAAGCATTTTTTTCACTGCATTCTAGTTGTGG
TTTGTCCAAACTCATCAATGTATCTTATCATGTCTGGATCAACTGGATAACTCAAGCTAACCAAAATCAT
CCCAAACTTCCCACCCCATACCCTATTACCACTGCCAATTACCTGTGGTTTCATTTACTCTAAACCTGTG
ATTCCTCTGAATTATTTTCATTTTAAAGAAATTGTATTTGTTAAATATGTACTACAAA
